Addgene plasmid #141253: pCAS9i_TRP
Purpose: (Empty Backbone) Galactose-inducible expression of Cas9 for addressing one target; Contains guide RNA expression cassette with stuffer and KpnI-Pme1 restriction sites.
Depositing lab: Adam Bertl.
Backbone
  Vector backbone: pCM188/p414-TEF1p-Cas9-CYC1t
  Backbone manufacturer: Gari et al., 1997/DiCarlo et al., 2013
  Modifications to backbone: Replace CEN/ARS with 2µ; Replace TEF1 promoter with GAL1
  Vector type: Yeast Expression, CRISPR
  Selectable markers: TRP1
Growth in bacteria
  Bacterial resistance: Ampicillin, 100 μg/mL
  Growth temperature: 37°C
  Growth strain: DH5alpha
  Copy number: High Copy
Gene/Insert
  Gene/Insert name: None
Terms and licenses: Academic/Nonprofit Terms; Industry Terms: Not Available to Industry
How to cite: pCAS9i_TRP was a gift from Adam Bertl (Addgene plasmid # 141253 ; http://n2t.net/addgene:141253 ; RRID:Addgene_141253)
