[The description below was written by a language model from this plasmid's Addgene catalogue record and pLannotate feature annotations shown in this document.]
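Description:
pCAS9i_TRP is an empty-backbone yeast CRISPR vector of about 10.3 kb that combines galactose-inducible Cas9 expression and a single guide RNA cassette on one plasmid. It was assembled from pCM188 and p414-TEF1p-Cas9-CYC1t, with two recorded modifications: the CEN/ARS element was replaced by the 2μ origin, giving multicopy maintenance in Saccharomyces cerevisiae, and the constitutive TEF1 promoter was exchanged for the GAL1 promoter. In E. coli it is propagated as a high-copy plasmid through a ColE1/pUC-type origin with ampicillin resistance (bla). In yeast it is selected through the TRP1 auxotrophic marker, expressed from its own promoter, in tryptophan-auxotrophic hosts.

The Streptococcus pyogenes cas9 coding sequence sits between the Gal4-regulated GAL1 promoter and the CYC1 terminator, so nuclease production can be switched on by galactose rather than being continuous. The guide RNA cassette uses the SNR52 small nucleolar RNA promoter, followed by the S. pyogenes gRNA scaffold and the SUP4 terminator. According to the catalogue entry, the position for the targeting sequence is occupied by a stuffer with KpnI and PmeI sites, which is replaced with a user-chosen spacer; the stuffer itself is not annotated in the feature table, though there is a short unannotated gap between promoter and scaffold. No insert is present as deposited.

Other annotations, such as the lac promoter/operator, T3 promoter, and fragments of lacI, bom, the tet promoter, a second partial TRP1 and the pBluescript MCS, appear to be remnants of the parental vectors. The plasmid is intended for inducible Cas9 genome editing at one target in yeast.
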