Features (pLannotate 1.2.2; 22 found; start..end, strand, type, name):
     32..892     +  CDS            AmpR: β-lactamase; bla; confers resistance to ampicillin, carbenicillin, and related antibiotics
   1063..1651    +  rep_origin     ori: high-copy-number ColE1/pMB1/pBR322/pUC origin of replication
   1834..1926    +  CDS            lacI (fragment): lac repressor; lacI; The lac repressor binds to the lac operator to inhibit transcription in E. coli. This inhibition can be relieved by adding lactose or isopropyl-β-D-thiogalactopyranoside (IPTG).
   1939..1960    +  protein_bind   CAP binding site: CAP binding activates transcription in the presence of cAMP. E. coli catabolite activator protein
   1975..2005    +  promoter       lac promoter: promoter for the E. coli lac operon
   2013..2029    +  protein_bind   lac operator: The lac repressor binds to the lac operator to inhibit transcription in E. coli. This inhibition can be relieved by adding lactose or isopropyl-β-D-thiogalactopyranoside (IPTG). lac repressor encoded by lacI
   2074..2092    +  promoter       T3 promoter: promoter for bacteriophage T3 RNA polymerase
   2113..2554    +  promoter       GAL1 promoter: S. cerevisiae GAL1; inducible promoter, regulated by Gal4
   2582..6685    +  CDS            cas9: CAS9_STRP1 - Also known as csn1 From Streptococcus pyogenes serotype M1.
   6734..6981    +  terminator     CYC1 terminator: S. cerevisiae CYC1; transcription terminator for CYC1
   7029..7047    +  misc_feature   bom (fragment): basis of mobility region from pBR322
   7185..7332    +  promoter       TRP1 promoter: S. cerevisiae TRP1
   7333..8007    +  CDS            TRP1: phosphoribosylanthranilate isomerase, required for tryptophan biosynthesis; S. cerevisiae TRP1; yeast auxotrophic marker
   8115..8133    +  promoter       tet promoter (fragment): E. coli promoter for tetracycline efflux protein gene
   8132..8358    +  CDS            TRP1 (fragment): phosphoribosylanthranilate isomerase, required for tryptophan biosynthesis; S. cerevisiae TRP1; yeast auxotrophic marker
   8364..9706    -  rep_origin     2μ ori: yeast 2μ plasmid origin of replication
   9767..10035   +  promoter       SNR52 promoter: promoter for the S. cerevisiae small nucleolar RNA gene SNR52
  10074..10148   +  misc_RNA       gRNA scaffold: guide RNA scaffold for the Streptococcus pyogenes CRISPR/Cas9 system
  10153..10172   +  terminator     SUP4 terminator: transcription terminator for the S. cerevisiae SUP4 tRNA gene
  10178..10201   +  terminator     CYC1 terminator (fragment): S. cerevisiae CYC1; transcription terminator for CYC1
  10201..10230   -  misc_feature   MCS (fragment): pBluescript multiple cloning site
  10269..31      +  promoter       AmpR promoter (across the origin): bla
>Addgene plasmid #141253 | pCAS9i_TRP | addgene full sequence | sequence record 308890 | Addgene NGS Result
AATGCTTCAATAATATTGAAAAAGGAAGAGTATGAGTATTCAACATTTCCGTGTCGCCCTTATTCCCTTT
TTTGCGGCATTTTGCCTTCCTGTTTTTGCTCACCCAGAAACGCTGGTGAAAGTAAAAGATGCTGAAGATC
AGTTGGGTGCACGAGTGGGTTACATCGAACTGGATCTCAACAGCGGTAAGATCCTTGAGAGTTTTCGCCC
CGAAGAACGTTTTCCAATGATGAGCACTTTTAAAGTTCTGCTATGTGGCGCGGTATTATCCCGTATTGAC
GCCGGGCAAGAGCAACTCGGTCGCCGCATACACTATTCTCAGAATGACTTGGTTGAGTACTCACCAGTCA
CAGAAAAGCATCTTACGGATGGCATGACAGTAAGAGAATTATGCAGTGCTGCCATAACCATGAGTGATAA
CACTGCGGCCAACTTACTTCTGACAACGATCGGAGGACCGAAGGAGCTAACCGCTTTTTTGCACAACATG
GGGGATCATGTAACTCGCCTTGATCGTTGGGAACCGGAGCTGAATGAAGCCATACCAAACGACGAGCGTG
ACACCACGATGCCTGTAGCAATGGCAACAACGTTGCGCAAACTATTAACTGGCGAACTACTTACTCTAGC
TTCCCGGCAACAATTAATAGACTGGATGGAGGCGGATAAAGTTGCAGGACCACTTCTGCGCTCGGCCCTT
CCGGCTGGCTGGTTTATTGCTGATAAATCTGGAGCCGGTGAGCGTGGGTCTCGCGGTATCATTGCAGCAC
TGGGGCCAGATGGTAAGCCCTCCCGTATCGTAGTTATCTACACGACGGGGAGTCAGGCAACTATGGATGA
ACGAAATAGACAGATCGCTGAGATAGGTGCCTCACTGATTAAGCATTGGTAACTGTCAGACCAAGTTTAC
TCATATATACTTTAGATTGATTTAAAACTTCATTTTTAATTTAAAAGGATCTAGGTGAAGATCCTTTTTG
ATAATCTCATGACCAAAATCCCTTAACGTGAGTTTTCGTTCCACTGAGCGTCAGACCCCGTAGAAAAGAT
CAAAGGATCTTCTTGAGATCCTTTTTTTCTGCGCGTAATCTGCTGCTTGCAAACAAAAAAACCACCGCTA
CCAGCGGTGGTTTGTTTGCCGGATCAAGAGCTACCAACTCTTTTTCCGAAGGTAACTGGCTTCAGCAGAG
CGCAGATACCAAATACTGTTCTTCTAGTGTAGCCGTAGTTAGGCCACCACTTCAAGAACTCTGTAGCACC
GCCTACATACCTCGCTCTGCTAATCCTGTTACCAGTGGCTGCTGCCAGTGGCGATAAGTCGTGTCTTACC
GGGTTGGACTCAAGACGATAGTTACCGGATAAGGCGCAGCGGTCGGGCTGAACGGGGGGTTCGTGCACAC
AGCCCAGCTTGGAGCGAACGACCTACACCGAACTGAGATACCTACAGCGTGAGCTATGAGAAAGCGCCAC
GCTTCCCGAAGGGAGAAAGGCGGACAGGTATCCGGTAAGCGGCAGGGTCGGAACAGGAGAGCGCACGAGG
GAGCTTCCAGGGGGAAACGCCTGGTATCTTTATAGTCCTGTCGGGTTTCGCCACCTCTGACTTGAGCGTC
GATTTTTGTGATGCTCGTCAGGGGGGCGGAGCCTATGGAAAAACGCCAGCAACGCGGCCTTTTTACGGTT
CCTGGCCTTTTGCTGGCCTTTTGCTCACATGTTCTTTCCTGCGTTATCCCCTGATTCTGTGGATAACCGT
ATTACCGCCTTTGAGTGAGCTGATACCGCTCGCCGCAGCCGAACGACCGAGCGCAGCGAGTCAGTGAGCG
AGGAAGCGGAAGAGCGCCCAATACGCAAACCGCCTCTCCCCGCGCGTTGGCCGATTCATTAATGCAGCTG
GCACGACAGGTTTCCCGACTGGAAAGCGGGCAGTGAGCGCAACGCAATTAATGTGAGTTAGCTCACTCAT
TAGGCACCCCAGGCTTTACACTTTATGCTTCCGGCTCGTATGTTGTGTGGAATTGTGAGCGGATAACAAT
TTCACACAGGAAACAGCTATGACCATGATTACGCCAAGCGCGCAATTAACCCTCACTAAAGGGAACAAAA
GCTGGAGCTGTACGGATTAGAAGCCGCCGAGCGGGTGACAGCCCTCCGAAGGAAGACTCTCCTCCGTGCG
TCCTCGTCTTCACCGGTCGCGTTCCTGAAACGCAGATGTGCCTCGCGCCGCACTGCTCCGAACAATAAAG
ATTCTACAATACTAGCTTTTATGGTTATGAAGAGGAAAAATTGGCAGTAACCTGGCCCCACAAACCTTCA
AATGAACGAATCAAATTAACAACCATAGGATGATAATGCGATTAGTTTTTTAGCCTTATTTCTGGGGTAA
TTAATCAGCGAAGCGATGATTTTTGATCTATTAACAGATATATAAATGCAAAAACTGCATAACCACTTTA
ACTAATACTTTCAACATTTTCGGTTTGTATTACTTCTTATTCAAATGTAATAAAAGTATCAACAAAAAAT
TGTTAATATACCTCTATACTTTAACGTCAAGGAGAAAAAACCCCGGGATCCCCCGGGAAAAATGGACAAG
AAGTACTCCATTGGGCTCGATATCGGCACAAACAGCGTCGGTTGGGCCGTCATTACGGACGAGTACAAGG
TGCCGAGCAAAAAATTCAAAGTTCTGGGCAATACCGATCGCCACAGCATAAAGAAGAACCTCATTGGCGC
CCTCCTGTTCGACTCCGGGGAGACGGCCGAAGCCACGCGGCTCAAAAGAACAGCACGGCGCAGATATACC
CGCAGAAAGAATCGGATCTGCTACCTGCAGGAGATCTTTAGTAATGAGATGGCTAAGGTGGATGACTCTT
TCTTCCATAGGCTGGAGGAGTCCTTTTTGGTGGAGGAGGATAAAAAGCACGAGCGCCACCCAATCTTTGG
CAATATCGTGGACGAGGTGGCGTACCATGAAAAGTACCCAACCATATATCATCTGAGGAAGAAGCTTGTA
GACAGTACTGATAAGGCTGACTTGCGGTTGATCTATCTCGCGCTGGCGCATATGATCAAATTTCGGGGAC
ACTTCCTCATCGAGGGGGACCTGAACCCAGACAACAGCGATGTCGACAAACTCTTTATCCAACTGGTTCA
GACTTACAATCAGCTTTTCGAAGAGAACCCGATCAACGCATCCGGAGTTGACGCCAAAGCAATCCTGAGC
GCTAGGCTGTCCAAATCCCGGCGGCTCGAAAACCTCATCGCACAGCTCCCTGGGGAGAAGAAGAACGGCC
TGTTTGGTAATCTTATCGCCCTGTCACTCGGGCTGACCCCCAACTTTAAATCTAACTTCGACCTGGCCGA
AGATGCCAAGCTTCAACTGAGCAAAGACACCTACGATGATGATCTCGACAATCTGCTGGCCCAGATCGGC
GACCAGTACGCAGACCTTTTTTTGGCGGCAAAGAACCTGTCAGACGCCATTCTGCTGAGTGATATTCTGC
GAGTGAACACGGAGATCACCAAAGCTCCGCTGAGCGCTAGTATGATCAAGCGCTATGATGAGCACCACCA
AGACTTGACTTTGCTGAAGGCCCTTGTCAGACAGCAACTGCCTGAGAAGTACAAGGAAATTTTCTTCGAT
CAGTCTAAAAATGGCTACGCCGGATACATTGACGGCGGAGCAAGCCAGGAGGAATTTTACAAATTTATTA
AGCCCATCTTGGAAAAAATGGACGGCACCGAGGAGCTGCTGGTAAAGCTTAACAGAGAAGATCTGTTGCG
CAAACAGCGCACTTTCGACAATGGAAGCATCCCCCACCAGATTCACCTGGGCGAACTGCACGCTATCCTC
AGGCGGCAAGAGGATTTCTACCCCTTTTTGAAAGATAACAGGGAAAAGATTGAGAAAATCCTCACATTTC
GGATACCCTACTATGTAGGCCCCCTCGCCCGGGGAAATTCCAGATTCGCGTGGATGACTCGCAAATCAGA
AGAGACCATCACTCCCTGGAACTTCGAGGAAGTCGTGGATAAGGGGGCCTCTGCCCAGTCCTTCATCGAA
AGGATGACTAACTTTGATAAAAATCTGCCTAACGAAAAGGTGCTTCCTAAACACTCTCTGCTGTACGAGT
ACTTCACAGTTTATAACGAGCTCACCAAGGTCAAATACGTCACAGAAGGGATGAGAAAGCCAGCATTCCT
GTCTGGAGAGCAGAAGAAAGCTATCGTGGACCTCCTCTTCAAGACGAACCGGAAAGTTACCGTGAAACAG
CTCAAAGAAGACTATTTCAAAAAGATTGAATGTTTCGACTCTGTTGAAATCAGCGGAGTGGAGGATCGCT
TCAACGCATCCCTGGGAACGTATCACGATCTCCTGAAAATCATTAAAGACAAGGACTTCCTGGACAATGA
GGAGAACGAGGACATTCTTGAGGACATTGTCCTCACCCTTACGTTGTTTGAAGATAGGGAGATGATTGAA
GAACGCTTGAAAACTTACGCTCATCTCTTCGACGACAAAGTCATGAAACAGCTCAAGAGGCGCCGATATA
CAGGATGGGGGCGGCTGTCAAGAAAACTGATCAATGGGATCCGAGACAAGCAGAGTGGAAAGACAATCCT
GGATTTTCTTAAGTCCGATGGATTTGCCAACCGGAACTTCATGCAGTTGATCCATGATGACTCTCTCACC
TTTAAGGAGGACATCCAGAAAGCACAAGTTTCTGGCCAGGGGGACAGTCTTCACGAGCACATCGCTAATC
TTGCAGGTAGCCCAGCTATCAAAAAGGGAATACTGCAGACCGTTAAGGTCGTGGATGAACTCGTCAAAGT
AATGGGAAGGCATAAGCCCGAGAATATCGTTATCGAGATGGCCCGAGAGAACCAAACTACCCAGAAGGGA
CAGAAGAACAGTAGGGAAAGGATGAAGAGGATTGAAGAGGGTATAAAAGAACTGGGGTCCCAAATCCTTA
AGGAACACCCAGTTGAAAACACCCAGCTTCAGAATGAGAAGCTCTACCTGTACTACCTGCAGAACGGCAG
GGACATGTACGTGGATCAGGAACTGGACATCAATCGGCTCTCCGACTACGACGTGGATCATATCGTGCCC
CAGTCTTTTCTCAAAGATGATTCTATTGATAATAAAGTGTTGACAAGATCCGATAAAAATAGAGGGAAGA
GTGATAACGTCCCCTCAGAAGAAGTTGTCAAGAAAATGAAAAATTATTGGCGGCAGCTGCTGAACGCCAA
ACTGATCACACAACGGAAGTTCGATAATCTGACTAAGGCTGAACGAGGTGGCCTGTCTGAGTTGGATAAA
GCCGGCTTCATCAAAAGGCAGCTTGTTGAGACACGCCAGATCACCAAGCACGTGGCCCAAATTCTCGATT
CACGCATGAACACCAAGTACGATGAAAATGACAAACTGATTCGAGAGGTGAAAGTTATTACTCTGAAGTC
TAAGCTGGTCTCAGATTTCAGAAAGGACTTTCAGTTTTATAAGGTGAGAGAGATCAACAATTACCACCAT
GCGCATGATGCCTACCTGAATGCAGTGGTAGGCACTGCACTTATCAAAAAATATCCCAAGCTTGAATCTG
AATTTGTTTACGGAGACTATAAAGTGTACGATGTTAGGAAAATGATCGCAAAGTCTGAGCAGGAAATAGG
CAAGGCCACCGCTAAGTACTTCTTTTACAGCAATATTATGAATTTTTTCAAGACCGAGATTACACTGGCC
AATGGAGAGATTCGGAAGCGACCACTTATCGAAACAAACGGAGAAACAGGAGAAATCGTGTGGGACAAGG
GTAGGGATTTCGCGACAGTCCGGAAGGTCCTGTCCATGCCGCAGGTGAACATCGTTAAAAAGACCGAAGT
ACAGACCGGAGGCTTCTCCAAGGAAAGTATCCTCCCGAAAAGGAACAGCGACAAGCTGATCGCACGCAAA
AAAGATTGGGACCCCAAGAAATACGGCGGATTCGATTCTCCTACAGTCGCTTACAGTGTACTGGTTGTGG
CCAAAGTGGAGAAAGGGAAGTCTAAAAAACTCAAAAGCGTCAAGGAACTGCTGGGCATCACAATCATGGA
GCGATCAAGCTTCGAAAAAAACCCCATCGACTTTCTCGAGGCGAAAGGATATAAAGAGGTCAAAAAAGAC
CTCATCATTAAGCTTCCCAAGTACTCTCTCTTTGAGCTTGAAAACGGCCGGAAACGAATGCTCGCTAGTG
CGGGCGAGCTGCAGAAAGGTAACGAGCTGGCACTGCCCTCTAAATACGTTAATTTCTTGTATCTGGCCAG
CCACTATGAAAAGCTCAAAGGGTCTCCCGAAGATAATGAGCAGAAGCAGCTGTTCGTGGAACAACACAAA
CACTACCTTGATGAGATCATCGAGCAAATAAGCGAATTCTCCAAAAGAGTGATCCTCGCCGACGCTAACC
TCGATAAGGTGCTTTCTGCTTACAATAAGCACAGGGATAAGCCCATCAGGGAGCAGGCAGAAAACATTAT
CCACTTGTTTACTCTGACCAACTTGGGCGCGCCTGCAGCCTTCAAGTACTTCGACACCACCATAGACAGA
AAGCGGTACACCTCTACAAAGGAGGTCCTGGACGCCACACTGATTCATCAGTCAATTACGGGGCTCTATG
AAACAAGAATCGACCTCTCTCAGCTCGGTGGAGACAGCAGGGCTGACCCCAAGAAGAAGAGGAAGGTGTG
ATCTCTTCTCGAGTCATGTAATTAGTTATGTCACGCTTACATTCACGCCCTCCCCCCACATCCGCTCTAA
CCGAAAAGGAAGGAGTTAGACAACCTGAAGTCTAGGTCCCTATTTATTTTTTTATAGTTATGTTAGTATT
AAGAACGTTATTTATATTTCAAATTTTTCTTTTTTTTCTGTACAGACGCGTGTACGCATGTAACATTATA
CTGAAAACCTTGCTTGAGAAGGTTTTGGGACGCTCGAAGGCTTTAATTTGCGGAGGCGTATCACGAGGCC
CTTTCGTCTTCAAGAATTAGCTTTTCAAGTACTGAGAGTGCACCATAGATCACGACATTACTATATATAT
AATATAGGAAGCATTTAATAGAACAGCATCGTAATATATGTGTACTTTGCAGTTATGACGCCAGATGGCA
GTAGTGGAAGATATTCTTTATTGAAAAATAGCTTGTCACCTTACGTACAATCTTGATCCGGAGCTTTTCT
TTTTTTGCCGATTAAGAATTAATTCGGTCGAAAAAAGAAAAGGAGAGGGCCAAGAGGGAGGGCATTGGTG
ACTATTGAGCACGTGAGTATACGTGATTAAGCACACAAAGGCAGCTTGGAGTATGTCTGTTATTAATTTC
ACAGGTAGTTCTGGTCCATTGGTGAAAGTTTGCGGCTTGCAGAGCACAGAGGCCGCAGAATGTGCTCTAG
ATTCCGATGCTGACTTGCTGGGTATTATATGTGTGCCCAATAGAAAGAGAACAATTGACCCGGTTATTGC
AAGGAAAATTTCAAGTCTTGTAAAAGCATATAAAAATAGTTCAGGCACTCCGAAATACTTGGTTGGCGTG
TTTCGTAATCAACCTAAGGAGGATGTTTTGGCTCTGGTCAATGATTACGGCATTGATATCGTCCAACTGC
ATGGAGATGAGTCGTGGCAAGAATACCAAGAGTTCCTCGGTTTGCCAGTTATTAAAAGACTCGTATTTCC
AAAAGACTGCAACATACTACTCAGTGCAGCTTCACAGAAACCTCATTCGTTTATTCCCTTGTTTGATTCA
GAAGCAGGTGGGACAGGTGAACTTTTGGATTGGAACTCGATTTCTGACTGGGTTGGAAGGCAAGAGAGCC
CCGAAAGCTTACATTTTATGTTAGCTGGTGGACTGACGCCAGAAAATGTTGGTGATGCGCTTAGATTAAA
TGGCGTTATTGGTGTTGATGTAAGCGGAGGTGTGGAGACAAATGGTGTAAAAGACTCTAACAAAATAGCA
AATTTCGTCAAAAATGCTAAGAAATAGGTTATTACTGAGTAGTATAAAACTGTATTATAAGTAAATGCAT
GTATACTAAACTCACAAATTAGAGCTTCAATTTAATTATATCAGTTATTACCCAATTCTCATGTTTGACA
GCTTATCATCGATCGTCCAACTGCATGGAGATGAGTCGTGGCAAGAATACCAAGAGTTCCTCGGTTTGCC
AGTTATTAAAAGACTCGTATTTCCAAAAGACTGCAACATACTACTCAGTGCAGCTTCACAGAAACCTCAT
TCGTTTATTCCCTTGTTTGATTCAGAAGCAGGTGGGACAGGTGAACTTTTGGATTGGAACTCGATTTCTG
ACTGGGTTGGAAGGCAAGAGAGCCCCGAGCCTGAACGAAGCATCTGTGCTTCATTTTGTAGAACAAAAAT
GCAACGCGAGAGCGCTAATTTTTCAAACAAAGAATCTGAGCTGCATTTTTACAGAACAGAAATGCAACGC
GAAAGCGCTATTTTACCAACGAAGAATCTGTGCTTCATTTTTGTAAAACAAAAATGCAACGCGAGAGCGC
TAATTTTTCAAACAAAGAATCTGAGCTGCATTTTTACAGAACAGAAATGCAACGCGAGAGCGCTATTTTA
CCAACAAAGAATCTATACTTCTTTTTTGTTCTACAAAAATGCATCCCGAGAGCGCTATTTTTCTAACAAA
GCATCTTAGGTTACTTTTTTTCTCCTTTGTGCGCTCTATAATGCAGTCTCTTGATAACTTTTTGCACTGT
AGGTCCGTTAAGGTTAGAAGAAGGCTACTTTGGTGTCTATTTTCTCTTCCATAAAAAAAGCCTGACTCCA
CTTCCCGCGTTTACTGATTACTAGCGAAGCTGCGGGTGCATTTTTTCAAGATAAAGGCATCCCCGATTAT
ATTCTATACCGATGTGGATTGCGCATACTTTGTGAACAGAAAGTGATAGCGTTGATGATTCTTCATTGGT
CAGAAAATTATGAACGGTTTCTTCTATTTTGTCTCTATATACTACGTATAGGAAATGTTTACATTTTCGT
ATTGTTTTCGATTCACTCTATGAATAGTTCTTACTACAATTTTTTTGTCTAAAGAGTAATACTAGAGATA
AACATAAAAAATGTAGAGGTCGAGTTTAGATGCAAGTTCAAGGAGCGAAAGGTGGATGGGTAGGTTATAT
AGGGATATAGCACAGAGATATATAGCAAAGAGATACTTTTGAGCAATGTTTGTGGAAGCGGTATTCGCAA
TATTTTAGTAGCTCGTTACAGTCCGGTGCGTTTTTGGTTTTTTGAAAGTGCGTCTTCAGAGCGCTTTTGG
TTTTCAAAAGCGCTCTGAAGTTCCTATACTTTCTAGAGAATAGGAACTTCGGAATAGGAACTTCAAAGCG
TTTCCGAAAACGAGCGCTTCCGAAAATGCAACACGAGCTGCGCACATACAGCTCACTGTTCACGTCGCAC
CTATATCTGCGTGTTGCCTGTATATATATATACATGAGAAGAACGGCATAGTGCGTGTTTATGCTTAAAT
GCGTACTTATATGCGTCTATTTATGTAGGATGAAAGGTAGTCTAGTACCTCCTGTGATATTATCCCATTC
CACGCGGGGTATCGTATGCTTCCTTCAGCACTACCCTTTAGCTGTTCTATATGCTGCCACTCCTCAATTG
GATTAGTCTCATCCTTCAATGCTATCATTTCCTTTGATATTGGATCATACAGCATGTGACCTTTTGCAAG
CAATTAAATTTTGCTGATATCGAATTCGCTGGAGCTTCTTTGAAAAGATAATGTATGATTATGCTTTCAC
TCATATTTATACAGAAACTTGATGTTTTCTTTCGAGTATATACAAGGTGATTACATGTACGTTTGAAGTA
CAACTCTAGATTTTGTAGTGCCCTCTTGGGCTAGCGGTAAAGGTGCGCATTTTTTCACACCCTACAATGT
TCTGTTCAAAAGATTTTGGTCAAACGCTGTAGAAGTGAAAGTTGGTGCGCATGTTTCGGCGTTCGAAACT
TCTCCGCAGTGAAAGATAAATGATCGTTTAAACGACGACATCAGCAACATCTGCGAGGGTACCGTTTTAG
AGCTAGAAATAGCAAGTTAAAATAAGGCTAGTCCGTTATCAACTTGAAAAAGTGGCACCGAGTCGGTGGT
GCTTTTTTTGTTTTTTATGTCTTCGAGTCATGTAATTAGTTATGTCACGCTCTAGAGCGGCCGCCACCGC
GGTGGAGCTCCAGCTTTTGTTCCCGGTGGCACTTTTCGGGGAAATGTGCGCGGAACCCCTATTTGTTTAT
TTTTCTAAATACATTCAAATATGTATCCGCTCATGAGACAATAACCCTGATA
